Addgene plasmid #106295: Zhi3-mCherry
Purpose: CMV driven mCherry, zeocin resistance
Depositing lab: Sanford Simon. Depositing organization: Rockefeller University. Publication: Ca2+ transients in melanocyte dendrites and dendritic spine-like structures evoked by cell-to-cell signaling. Belote RL, Simon SM. J Cell Biol. 2020 Jan 6;219(1). pii: 132739. doi: 10.1083/jcb.201902014. PubMed 31821412.
Backbone
  Vector backbone: PLVX Puro
  Backbone manufacturer: Clontech
  Backbone size w/o insert (bp): 7891
  Total vector size (bp): 8601
  Modifications to backbone: MCS was modified as described in Takacs, C.N., et al., (2017) Traffic 18, 192-204. puromycin resistance gene was replaced with zeocin resistance gene.
  Vector type: Mammalian Expression, Lentiviral
  Selectable markers: Zeocin
Growth in bacteria
  Bacterial resistance: Ampicillin, 100 μg/mL
  Growth temperature: 30°C
  Growth strain: NEB Stable
  Copy number: High Copy
Gene/Insert
  Gene/Insert name: mCherry
  Insert size (bp): 710
  Promoter: CMV
  Cloning method: Restriction Enzyme; 5′ cloning site MluI (not destroyed); 3′ cloning site BamHI (not destroyed)
  Sequencing primers: 5′ CGCAAATGGGCGGTAGGCGTG; 3′ GCGCATGCTCCAGACTGCC
Resource information
  A portion of this plasmid was derived from a plasmid made by: Clontech, Cat# pmCherry-N1
Terms and licenses: Academic/Nonprofit Terms; Industry Terms: Not Available to Industry
How to cite: Zhi3-mCherry was a gift from Sanford Simon (Addgene plasmid # 106295 ; http://n2t.net/addgene:106295 ; RRID:Addgene_106295)
