[The description below was written by a language model from this plasmid's Addgene catalogue record and pLannotate feature annotations shown in this document.]
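Description:
Zhi3-mCherry is an HIV-1-based lentiviral transfer vector for mammalian expression, built on the Clontech pLVX-Puro backbone and totalling about 8.6 kb. Two backbone changes are recorded: the multiple cloning site was modified, and the puromycin resistance gene was replaced with a zeocin resistance gene. In bacteria it is maintained through a high-copy ColE1/pUC-type origin and selected with ampicillin via the β-lactamase gene. A recombination-tolerant E. coli strain is specified as the growth host, as is common for LTR-containing plasmids.

The annotated viral region contains the LTR sequences flanking the transferred segment, the Ψ packaging signal with an adjoining gag fragment, the Rev response element for Rev-dependent nuclear export of the genomic RNA, and the cPPT/CTS, which aids nuclear import of the reverse-transcribed genome. The nef fragments annotated next to each LTR probably reflect the overlap of nef with LTR U3 sequence rather than any intended coding payload.

Between these elements sit two expression units. The human CMV immediate-early enhancer and promoter drive mCherry, a monomeric red fluorescent protein derived from pmCherry-N1 and cloned between MluI and BamHI sites that remain intact. Downstream, the mouse PGK promoter drives the ble gene, which confers zeocin resistance for selecting transduced cells. A WPRE follows to enhance transcript stability and expression.

The plasmid lacks the viral structural and enzymatic genes, so packaging functions must be supplied separately to make particles. It serves to produce stably marked, red-fluorescent, zeocin-selectable mammalian cells. Because the cloning sites are retained, it could also serve as a parent for related constructs, although the record does not state this.
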