Features (pLannotate 1.2.2; 23 found; start..end, strand, type, name):
    377..634     +  LTR            5' LTR (truncated): truncated 5' long terminal repeat (LTR) from HIV-1
    681..806     +  misc_feature   HIV-1 Ψ: packaging signal of human immunodeficiency virus type 1
    790..1128    +  CDS            HIV-1 gag (fragment): gag protein from human immunodeficiency virus 1; gag
   1303..1536    +  misc_feature   RRE: The Rev response element (RRE) of HIV-1 allows for Rev-dependent mRNA export from the nucleus to the cytoplasm.
   1913..2013    +  CDS            Rev (fragment): human immunodeficiency virus 1 (HIV-1) Rev protein; rev; enhances nuclear export of unspliced and incompletely spliced viral mRNAs
   2028..2143    +  misc_feature   cPPT/CTS: central polypurine tract and central termination sequence of HIV-1 (lacking the first T)
   2201..2504    +  enhancer       CMV enhancer: human cytomegalovirus immediate early enhancer
   2505..2708    +  promoter       CMV promoter: human cytomegalovirus (CMV) immediate early promoter
   2849..3556    +  CDS            mCherry: mCherry is a basic (constitutively fluorescent) red fluorescent protein published in 2004, derived from Discosoma sp.. It is reported to be a very rapidly-maturing monomer with low acid sensitivity.
   3620..4119    +  promoter       PGK promoter: mouse phosphoglycerate kinase 1 promoter
   4133..4504    +  CDS            ble: BLE_STRHI - Experimental evidence at protein level: Swiss-Prot protein existence level 1. Binding protein with a strong affinity to the bleomycin family of antibiotics. From Streptoalloteichus hindustanus.
   4522..5110    +  misc_feature   WPRE: woodchuck hepatitis virus posttranscriptional regulatory element
   5127..5645    +  CDS            nef (fragment): NEF_HV1BR - Experimental evidence at protein level: Swiss-Prot protein existence level 1. Extracellular Nef protein targets CD4(+) T-lymphocytes for apoptosis by interacting with CXCR4 surface receptors (PubMed:14990729). From Human immunodeficiency virus type 1 group M subtype B (isolate BRU/LAI) (HIV-1).
   5693..5950    +  LTR            5' LTR (truncated): truncated 5' long terminal repeat (LTR) from HIV-1
   6103..6119    -  protein_bind   lac operator: The lac repressor binds to the lac operator to inhibit transcription in E. coli. This inhibition can be relieved by adding lactose or isopropyl-β-D-thiogalactopyranoside (IPTG). lac repressor encoded by lacI
   6127..6157    -  promoter       lac promoter: promoter for the E. coli lac operon
   6172..6193    -  protein_bind   CAP binding site: CAP binding activates transcription in the presence of cAMP. E. coli catabolite activator protein
   6206..6298    -  CDS            lacI (fragment): lac repressor; lacI; The lac repressor binds to the lac operator to inhibit transcription in E. coli. This inhibition can be relieved by adding lactose or isopropyl-β-D-thiogalactopyranoside (IPTG).
   6481..7069    -  rep_origin     ori: high-copy-number ColE1/pMB1/pBR322/pUC origin of replication
   7240..8100    -  CDS            AmpR: β-lactamase; bla; confers resistance to ampicillin, carbenicillin, and related antibiotics
   8101..8205    -  promoter       AmpR promoter: bla
   8253..8387    +  polyA_signal   SV40 poly(A) signal: SV40 polyadenylation signal
   8601..329     +  CDS            nef (fragment) (across the origin): NEF_HV1BR - Experimental evidence at protein level: Swiss-Prot protein existence level 1. Extracellular Nef protein targets CD4(+) T-lymphocytes for apoptosis by interacting with CXCR4 surface receptors (PubMed:14990729). From Human immunodeficiency virus type 1 group M subtype B (isolate BRU/LAI) (HIV-1).
>Addgene plasmid #106295 | Zhi3-mCherry | addgene full sequence | sequence record 205816 | Addgene NGS Result
TGGAAGGGCTAATTCACTCCCAAAGAAGACAAGATATCCTTGATCTGTGGATCTACCACACACAAGGCTA
CTTCCCTGATTAGCAGAACTACACACCAGGGCCAGGGGTCAGATATCCACTGACCTTTGGATGGTGCTAC
AAGCTAGTACCAGTTGAGCCAGATAAGGTAGAAGAGGCCAATAAAGGAGAGAACACCAGCTTGTTACACC
CTGTGAGCCTGCATGGGATGGATGACCCGGAGAGAGAAGTGTTAGAGTGGAGGTTTGACAGCCGCCTAGC
ATTTCATCACGTGGCCCGAGAGCTGCATCCGGAGTACTTCAAGAACTGCTGATATCGAGCTTGCTACAAG
GGACTTTCCGCTGGGGACTTTCCAGGGAGGCGTGGCCTGGGCGGGACTGGGGAGTGGCGAGCCCTCAGAT
CCTGCATATAAGCAGCTGCTTTTTGCCTGTACTGGGTCTCTCTGGTTAGACCAGATCTGAGCCTGGGAGC
TCTCTGGCTAACTAGGGAACCCACTGCTTAAGCCTCAATAAAGCTTGCCTTGAGTGCTTCAAGTAGTGTG
TGCCCGTCTGTTGTGTGACTCTGGTAACTAGAGATCCCTCAGACCCTTTTAGTCAGTGTGGAAAATCTCT
AGCAGTGGCGCCCGAACAGGGACTTGAAAGCGAAAGGGAAACCAGAGGAGCTCTCTCGACGCAGGACTCG
GCTTGCTGAAGCGCGCACGGCAAGAGGCGAGGGGCGGCGACTGGTGAGTACGCCAAAAATTTTGACTAGC
GGAGGCTAGAAGGAGAGAGATGGGTGCGAGAGCGTCAGTATTAAGCGGGGGAGAATTAGATCGCGATGGG
AAAAAATTCGGTTAAGGCCAGGGGGAAAGAAAAAATATAAATTAAAACATATAGTATGGGCAAGCAGGGA
GCTAGAACGATTCGCAGTTAATCCTGGCCTGTTAGAAACATCAGAAGGCTGTAGACAAATACTGGGACAG
CTACAACCATCCCTTCAGACAGGATCAGAAGAACTTAGATCATTATATAATACAGTAGCAACCCTCTATT
GTGTGCATCAAAGGATAGAGATAAAAGACACCAAGGAAGCTTTAGACAAGATAGAGGAAGAGCAAAACAA
AAGTAAGACCACCGCACAGCAAGCGGCCGGCCGCTGATCTTCAGACCTGGAGGAGGAGATATGAGGGACA
ATTGGAGAAGTGAATTATATAAATATAAAGTAGTAAAAATTGAACCATTAGGAGTAGCACCCACCAAGGC
AAAGAGAAGAGTGGTGCAGAGAGAAAAAAGAGCAGTGGGAATAGGAGCTTTGTTCCTTGGGTTCTTGGGA
GCAGCAGGAAGCACTATGGGCGCAGCGTCAATGACGCTGACGGTACAGGCCAGACAATTATTGTCTGGTA
TAGTGCAGCAGCAGAACAATTTGCTGAGGGCTATTGAGGCGCAACAGCATCTGTTGCAACTCACAGTCTG
GGGCATCAAGCAGCTCCAGGCAAGAATCCTGGCTGTGGAAAGATACCTAAAGGATCAACAGCTCCTGGGG
ATTTGGGGTTGCTCTGGAAAACTCATTTGCACCACTGCTGTGCCTTGGAATGCTAGTTGGAGTAATAAAT
CTCTGGAACAGATTTGGAATCACACGACCTGGATGGAGTGGGACAGAGAAATTAACAATTACACAAGCTT
AATACACTCCTTAATTGAAGAATCGCAAAACCAGCAAGAAAAGAATGAACAAGAATTATTGGAATTAGAT
AAATGGGCAAGTTTGTGGAATTGGTTTAACATAACAAATTGGCTGTGGTATATAAAATTATTCATAATGA
TAGTAGGAGGCTTGGTAGGTTTAAGAATAGTTTTTGCTGTACTTTCTATAGTGAATAGAGTTAGGCAGGG
ATATTCACCATTATCGTTTCAGACCCACCTCCCAACCCCGAGGGGACCCGACAGGCCCGAAGGAATAGAA
GAAGAAGGTGGAGAGAGAGACAGAGACAGATCCATTCGATTAGTGAACGGATCTCGACGGTATCGCCTTT
AAAAGAAAAGGGGGGATTGGGGGGTACAGTGCAGGGGAAAGAATAGTAGACATAATAGCAACAGACATAC
AAACTAAAGAATTACAAAAACAAATTACAAAAATTCAAAATTTTCGGGTTTATTACAGGGACAGCAGAGA
TCCAGTTTATCGATAAGCTTGGGAGTTCCGCGTTACATAACTTACGGTAAATGGCCCGCCTGGCTGACCG
CCCAACGACCCCCGCCCATTGACGTCAATAATGACGTATGTTCCCATAGTAACGCCAATAGGGACTTTCC
ATTGACGTCAATGGGTGGAGTATTTACGGTAAACTGCCCACTTGGCAGTACATCAAGTGTATCATATGCC
AAGTACGCCCCCTATTGACGTCAATGACGGTAAATGGCCCGCCTGGCATTATGCCCAGTACATGACCTTA
TGGGACTTTCCTACTTGGCAGTACATCTACGTATTAGTCATCGCTATTACCATGGTGATGCGGTTTTGGC
AGTACATCAATGGGCGTGGATAGCGGTTTGACTCACGGGGATTTCCAAGTCTCCACCCCATTGACGTCAA
TGGGAGTTTGTTTTGGCACCAAAATCAACGGGACTTTCCAAAATGTCGTAACAACTCCGCCCCATTGACG
CAAATGGGCGGTAGGCGTGTACGGTGGGAGGTCTATATAAGCAGAGCTCGTTTAGTGAACCGTCAGATCG
CCTGGAGACGCCATCCACGCTGTTTTGACCTCCATAGAAGACACCGACTCTACTAGAGGATCGCTAGCGC
TGAAGCTTAGATCTCGAGAATTCGCGGCCGCTCCGGACGCGTGCCACCATGGTGAGCAAGGGCGAGGAGG
ATAACATGGCCATCATCAAGGAGTTCATGCGCTTCAAGGTGCACATGGAGGGCTCCGTGAACGGCCACGA
GTTCGAGATCGAGGGCGAGGGCGAGGGCCGCCCCTACGAGGGCACCCAGACCGCCAAGCTGAAGGTGACC
AAGGGTGGCCCCCTGCCCTTCGCCTGGGACATCCTGTCCCCTCAGTTCATGTACGGCTCCAAGGCCTACG
TGAAGCACCCCGCCGACATCCCCGACTACTTGAAGCTGTCCTTCCCCGAGGGCTTCAAGTGGGAGCGCGT
GATGAACTTCGAGGACGGCGGCGTGGTGACCGTGACCCAGGACTCCTCCCTGCAGGACGGCGAGTTCATC
TACAAGGTGAAGCTGCGCGGCACCAACTTCCCCTCCGACGGCCCCGTAATGCAGAAGAAGACCATGGGCT
GGGAGGCCTCCTCCGAGCGGATGTACCCCGAGGACGGCGCCCTGAAGGGCGAGATCAAGCAGAGGCTGAA
GCTGAAGGACGGCGGCCACTACGACGCTGAGGTCAAGACCACCTACAAGGCCAAGAAGCCCGTGCAGCTG
CCCGGCGCCTACAACGTCAACATCAAGTTGGACATCACCTCCCACAACGAGGACTACACCATCGTGGAAC
AGTACGAACGCGCCGAGGGCCGCCACTCCACCGGCGGCATGGACGAGCTGTACAAGTAAGGATCCGGCGC
GCCCGGGTTCGAATGTACACGTACGTTAATTAATCTAGATAATTCTACCGGGTAGGGGAGGCGCTTTTCC
CAAGGCAGTCTGGAGCATGCGCTTTAGCAGCCCCGCTGGGCACTTGGCGCTACACAAGTGGCCTCTGGCC
TCGCACACATTCCACATCCACCGGTAGGCGCCAACCGGCTCCGTTCTTTGGTGGCCCCTTCGCGCCACCT
TCTACTCCTCCCCTAGTCAGGAAGTTCCCCCCCGCCCCGCAGCTCGCGTCGTGCAGGACGTGACAAATGG
AAGTAGCACGTCTCACTAGTCTCGTGCAGATGGACAGCACCGCTGAGCAATGGAAGCGGGTAGGCCTTTG
GGGCAGCGGCCAATAGCAGCTTTGCTCCTTCGCTTTCTGGGCTCAGAGGCTGGGAAGGGGTGGGTCCGGG
GGCGGGCTCAGGGGCGGGCTCAGGGGCGGGGCGGGCGCCCGAAGGTCCTCCGGAGGCCCGGCATTCTGCA
CGCTTCAAAAGCGCACGTCTGCCGCGCTGTTCTCCTCTTCCTCATCTCCGGGCCTTTCGACCTGCCTTGA
GGATGGCCAAGTTGACCAGTGCCGTTCCGGTGCTCACCGCGCGCGACGTCGCCGGAGCGGTCGAGTTCTG
GACCGACCGGCTCGGGTTCTCCCGAGACTTCGTGGAGGACGACTTCGCCGGTGTGGTCCGGGACGACGTG
ACCCTGTTCATCAGCGCGGTCCAGGACCAGGTGGTGCCGGACAACACCCTGGCCTGGGTGTGGGTGCGCG
GCCTGGACGAGCTGTACGCCGAGTGGTCGGAGGTCGTGTCCACGAACTTCCGGGACGCCTCCGGGCCGGC
CATGACCGAGATCGGCGAGCAGCCGTGGGGGCGGGAGTTCGCCCTGCGCGACCCGGCCGGCAACTGCGTG
CACTTCGTGGCCGAGGAGCAGGACTGAACCGGGTCTGGAACAATCAACCTCTGGATTACAAAATTTGTGA
AAGATTGACTGGTATTCTTAACTATGTTGCTCCTTTTACGCTATGTGGATACGCTGCTTTAATGCCTTTG
TATCATGCTATTGCTTCCCGTATGGCTTTCATTTTCTCCTCCTTGTATAAATCCTGGTTGCTGTCTCTTT
ATGAGGAGTTGTGGCCCGTTGTCAGGCAACGTGGCGTGGTGTGCACTGTGTTTGCTGACGCAACCCCCAC
TGGTTGGGGCATTGCCACCACCTGTCAGCTCCTTTCCGGGACTTTCGCTTTCCCCCTCCCTATTGCCACG
GCGGAACTCATCGCCGCCTGCCTTGCCCGCTGCTGGACAGGGGCTCGGCTGTTGGGCACTGACAATTCCG
TGGTGTTGTCGGGGAAGCTGACGTCCTTTCCATGGCTGCTCGCCTGTGTTGCCACCTGGATTCTGCGCGG
GACGTCCTTCTGCTACGTCCCTTCGGCCCTCAATCCAGCGGACCTTCCTTCCCGCGGCCTGCTGCCGGCT
CTGCGGCCTCTTCCGCGTCTTCGCCTTCGCCCTCAGACGAGTCGGATCTCCCTTTGGGCCGCCTCCCCGC
CTGGAATTAATTCTGCAGTCGAGACCTAGAAAAACATGGAGCAATCACAAGTAGCAATACAGCAGCTACC
AATGCTGATTGTGCCTGGCTAGAAGCACAAGAGGAGGAGGAGGTGGGTTTTCCAGTCACACCTCAGGTAC
CTTTAAGACCAATGACTTACAAGGCAGCTGTAGATCTTAGCCACTTTTTAAAAGAAAAGAGGGGACTGGA
AGGGCTAATTCACTCCCAACGAAGACAAGATATCCTTGATCTGTGGATCTACCACACACAAGGCTACTTC
CCTGATTAGCAGAACTACACACCAGGGCCAGGGGTCAGATATCCACTGACCTTTGGATGGTGCTACAAGC
TAGTACCAGTTGAGCCAGATAAGGTAGAAGAGGCCAATAAAGGAGAGAACACCAGCTTGTTACACCCTGT
GAGCCTGCATGGGATGGATGACCCGGAGAGAGAAGTGTTAGAGTGGAGGTTTGACAGCCGCCTAGCATTT
CATCACGTGGCCCGAGAGCTGCATCCGGAGTACTTCAAGAACTGCTGATATCGAGCTTGCTACAAGGGAC
TTTCCGCTGGGGACTTTCCAGGGAGGCGTGGCCTGGGCGGGACTGGGGAGTGGCGAGCCCTCAGATCCTG
CATATAAGCAGCTGCTTTTTGCCTGTACTGGGTCTCTCTGGTTAGACCAGATCTGAGCCTGGGAGCTCTC
TGGCTAACTAGGGAACCCACTGCTTAAGCCTCAATAAAGCTTGCCTTGAGTGCTTCAAGTAGTGTGTGCC
CGTCTGTTGTGTGACTCTGGTAACTAGAGATCCCTCAGACCCTTTTAGTCAGTGTGGAAAATCTCTAGCA
GTAGTAGTTCATGTCATCTTATTATTCAGTATTTATAACTTGCAAAGAAATGAATATCAGAGAGTGAGAG
GCCTTGACATTGCTAGCGTTTTACCGTCGACCTCTAGCTAGAGCTTGGCGTAATCATGGTCATAGCTGTT
TCCTGTGTGAAATTGTTATCCGCTCACAATTCCACACAACATACGAGCCGGAAGCATAAAGTGTAAAGCC
TGGGGTGCCTAATGAGTGAGCTAACTCACATTAATTGCGTTGCGCTCACTGCCCGCTTTCCAGTCGGGAA
ACCTGTCGTGCCAGCTGCATTAATGAATCGGCCAACGCGCGGGGAGAGGCGGTTTGCGTATTGGGCGCTC
TTCCGCTTCCTCGCTCACTGACTCGCTGCGCTCGGTCGTTCGGCTGCGGCGAGCGGTATCAGCTCACTCA
AAGGCGGTAATACGGTTATCCACAGAATCAGGGGATAACGCAGGAAAGAACATGTGAGCAAAAGGCCAGC
AAAAGGCCAGGAACCGTAAAAAGGCCGCGTTGCTGGCGTTTTTCCATAGGCTCCGCCCCCCTGACGAGCA
TCACAAAAATCGACGCTCAAGTCAGAGGTGGCGAAACCCGACAGGACTATAAAGATACCAGGCGTTTCCC
CCTGGAAGCTCCCTCGTGCGCTCTCCTGTTCCGACCCTGCCGCTTACCGGATACCTGTCCGCCTTTCTCC
CTTCGGGAAGCGTGGCGCTTTCTCATAGCTCACGCTGTAGGTATCTCAGTTCGGTGTAGGTCGTTCGCTC
CAAGCTGGGCTGTGTGCACGAACCCCCCGTTCAGCCCGACCGCTGCGCCTTATCCGGTAACTATCGTCTT
GAGTCCAACCCGGTAAGACACGACTTATCGCCACTGGCAGCAGCCACTGGTAACAGGATTAGCAGAGCGA
GGTATGTAGGCGGTGCTACAGAGTTCTTGAAGTGGTGGCCTAACTACGGCTACACTAGAAGAACAGTATT
TGGTATCTGCGCTCTGCTGAAGCCAGTTACCTTCGGAAAAAGAGTTGGTAGCTCTTGATCCGGCAAACAA
ACCACCGCTGGTAGCGGTGGTTTTTTTGTTTGCAAGCAGCAGATTACGCGCAGAAAAAAAGGATCTCAAG
AAGATCCTTTGATCTTTTCTACGGGGTCTGACGCTCAGTGGAACGAAAACTCACGTTAAGGGATTTTGGT
CATGAGATTATCAAAAAGGATCTTCACCTAGATCCTTTTAAATTAAAAATGAAGTTTTAAATCAATCTAA
AGTATATATGAGTAAACTTGGTCTGACAGTTACCAATGCTTAATCAGTGAGGCACCTATCTCAGCGATCT
GTCTATTTCGTTCATCCATAGTTGCCTGACTCCCCGTCGTGTAGATAACTACGATACGGGAGGGCTTACC
ATCTGGCCCCAGTGCTGCAATGATACCGCGAGACCCACGCTCACCGGCTCCAGATTTATCAGCAATAAAC
CAGCCAGCCGGAAGGGCCGAGCGCAGAAGTGGTCCTGCAACTTTATCCGCCTCCATCCAGTCTATTAATT
GTTGCCGGGAAGCTAGAGTAAGTAGTTCGCCAGTTAATAGTTTGCGCAACGTTGTTGCCATTGCTACAGG
CATCGTGGTGTCACGCTCGTCGTTTGGTATGGCTTCATTCAGCTCCGGTTCCCAACGATCAAGGCGAGTT
ACATGATCCCCCATGTTGTGCAAAAAAGCGGTTAGCTCCTTCGGTCCTCCGATCGTTGTCAGAAGTAAGT
TGGCCGCAGTGTTATCACTCATGGTTATGGCAGCACTGCATAATTCTCTTACTGTCATGCCATCCGTAAG
ATGCTTTTCTGTGACTGGTGAGTACTCAACCAAGTCATTCTGAGAATAGTGTATGCGGCGACCGAGTTGC
TCTTGCCCGGCGTCAATACGGGATAATACCGCGCCACATAGCAGAACTTTAAAAGTGCTCATCATTGGAA
AACGTTCTTCGGGGCGAAAACTCTCAAGGATCTTACCGCTGTTGAGATCCAGTTCGATGTAACCCACTCG
TGCACCCAACTGATCTTCAGCATCTTTTACTTTCACCAGCGTTTCTGGGTGAGCAAAAACAGGAAGGCAA
AATGCCGCAAAAAAGGGAATAAGGGCGACACGGAAATGTTGAATACTCATACTCTTCCTTTTTCAATATT
ATTGAAGCATTTATCAGGGTTATTGTCTCATGAGCGGATACATATTTGAATGTATTTAGAAAAATAAACA
AATAGGGGTTCCGCGCACATTTCCCCGAAAAGTGCCACCTGACGTCGACGGATCGGGAGATCAACTTGTT
TATTGCAGCTTATAATGGTTACAAATAAAGCAATAGCATCACAAATTTCACAAATAAAGCATTTTTTTCA
CTGCATTCTAGTTGTGGTTTGTCCAAACTCATCAATGTATCTTATCATGTCTGGATCAACTGGATAACTC
AAGCTAACCAAAATCATCCCAAACTTCCCACCCCATACCCTATTACCACTGCCAATTACCTGTGGTTTCA
TTTACTCTAAACCTGTGATTCCTCTGAATTATTTTCATTTTAAAGAAATTGTATTTGTTAAATATGTCCT
CTGAATTATTTTCATTTTAAAGAAATTGTATTTGTTAAATATGTACTACAAACTTAGTAGT
